>Addgene plasmid #23712 | pDONR223-FASTK | depositor partial sequence | sequence record 11159 | Author sequence
ATGAGGAGGCCGCGGGGGGAACCCGGCCCCCGGGCCCCGAGACCGACTGAGGGAGCGACCTGCGCAGGGC
CCGGGGAGTCATGGTCTCCATCACCCAACTCCATGCTTCGAGTCCTGCTCTCTGCTCAGACCTCCCCTGC
TCGGCTGTCTGGCCTGCTGCTGATCCCTCCAGTACAGCCCTGCTGTTTGGGGCCCAGCAAATGGGGGGAC
CGGCCTGTTGGAGGAGGCCCCAGTGCAGGTCCTGTGCAAGGACTGCAGCGGCTTCTGGAACAGGCGAAGA
GCCCTGGGGAGCTGCTGCGCTGGCTGGGCCAGAACCCCAGCAAGGTGCGCGCCCACCACTACTCGGTGGC
GCTTCGTCGTCTGGGCCAGCTCTTGGGGTCTCGGCCACGGCCCCCTCCTGTGGAGCAGGTCACACTGCAG
GACTTGAGTCAGCTCATCATCCGAAACTGCCCCTCCTTTGACATTCACACCATCCACGTGTGTCTGCACC
TTGCAGTCTTACTTGGCTTTCCATCTGATGGTCCCCTGGTGTGTGCCCTGGAACAGGAGCGAAGGCTCCG
CCTCCCTCCGAAGCCACCTCCCCCTTTGCAGCCCCTTCTCCGAGGTGGGCAAGGGTTGGAAGCTGCTCTA
AGCTGCCCCCGTTTTCTGCGGTATCCACGGCAGCATCTGATCAGCAGCCTGGCAGAGGCAAGGCCAGAGG
AACTGACTCCCCACGTGATGGTGCTCCTGGCCCAGCACCTGGCCCGGCACCGGTTGCGGGAGCCCCAGCT
TCTGGAAGCCATTGCCCACTTCCTGGTGGTTCAGGAAACGCAACTCAGCAGCAAGGTGGTACAGAAGTTG
GTCCTGCCCTTTGGGCGACTGAACTACCTGCCCCTGGAACAGCAGTTTATGCCCTGCCTTGAGAGGATCC
TGGCTCGGGAAGCAGGGGTGGCACCCCTGGCTACAGTCAACATCTTGATGTCACTGTGCCAACTGCGGTG
CCTGCCCTTCAGAGCCCTGCACTTTGTTTTTTCCCCTGGCTTCATCAACTACATCAGTGGCACCCCTCAT
GCTCTGATTGTGCGTCGCTACCTCTCCCTGCTGGACACGGCCGTGGAGCTGGAGCTCCCAGGATACCGGG
GTCCCCGCCTTCCCCGAAGGCAGCAAGTGCCCATCTTTCCCCAGCCTCTCATCACCGACCGTGCCCGCTG
CAAGTACAGTCACAAGGACATAGTAGCTGAGGGGTTGCGCCAGCTGCTGGGGGAGGAGAAATACCGCCAG
GACCTGACTGTGCCTCCAGGCTACTGCACAGACTTCCTGCTGTGCGCCAGCAGCTCTGGTGCTGTGCTTC
CCGTGAGGACCCAGGACCCCTTCCTGCCATACCCACCAAGGTCCTGCCCACAGGGCCAGGCTGCCTCTAG
CGCCACTACTCGAGACCCTGCCCAGAGGGTGGTGCTGGTGTTGCGGGAACGCTGGCATTTCTGCCGGGAC
GGCCGGGTGCTGCTGGGCTCGAGGGCCCTGAGGGAGCGGCACCTAGGCCTGATGGGCTACCAGCTCCTGC
CGCTACCCTTCGAGGAACTGGAGTCCCAGAGAGGCCTGCCCCAGCTCAAGAGCTACCTGAGGCAGAAGCT
CCAGGCCCTGGGCCTGCGCTGGGGGCCTGAAGGGGGCTGA
