>Addgene plasmid #23712 | pDONR223-FASTK | addgene partial sequence | sequence record 29496 | 23712 with M13pUC-fwd
CTCGGGCCCAATAATGATTTTATTTTGACTGATAGTGACCTGTTCGTTGCAACAAATTGATGAGCAATGC
TTTTTTATAATGCCAACTTTGTACAAAAAAGTTGGCATGAGGAGGCCGCGGGGGGAACCCGGCCCCCGGG
CCCCGAGACCGACTGAGGGAGCGACCTGCGCAGGGCCCGGGGAGTCATGGTCTCCATCACCCAACTCCAT
GCTTCGAGTCCTGCTCTCTGCTCAGACCTCCCCTGCTCGGCTGTCTGGCCTGCTGCTGATCCCTCCAGTA
CAGCCCTGCTGTTTGGGGCCCAGCAAATGGGGGGACCGGCCTGTTGGAGGAGGCCCCAGTGCAGGTCCTG
TGCAAGGACTGCAGCGGCTTCTGGAACAGGCGAAGAGCCCTGGGGAGCTGCTGCGCTGGCTGGGCCAGAA
CCCCAGCAAGGTGCGCGCCCACCACTACTCGGTGGCGCTTCGTCGTCTGGGCCAGCTCTTGGGGTCTCGG
CCACGGCCCCCTCCTGTGGAGCAGGTCACACTGCAGGACTTGAGTCAGCTCATCATCCGAAACTGCCCCT
CCTTTGACATTCACACCATCCACGTGTGTCTGCACCTTGCAGTCTTACTTGGCTTTCCATCTGATGGTCC
CCTGGTGTGTGCCCTGGAACAGGAGCGAAGGCT
