[The description below was written by a language model from this plasmid's Addgene catalogue record.]
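Description:
pDONR223-FASTK is a Gateway entry clone built in the Invitrogen pDONR223 donor backbone (about 5 kb without insert) and carrying the human FASTK (FAST kinase) open reading frame, an insert of roughly 1.65 kb introduced by Gateway recombination. It is a high-copy bacterial plasmid selected with spectinomycin. The record does not include a feature table, so the origin of replication and the exact recombination sites are not listed. As a recombined pDONR-type clone, the ORF would normally be flanked by attL sites that permit LR-mediated transfer into attR-containing destination vectors. M13 forward and reverse primer sites on either side of the cassette are used to sequence-verify the insert.

The plasmid carries no promoter for expression in mammalian cells and serves purely as a shuttle and storage vector; the depositor states that it should not be used directly for transfection. The ORF was deliberately cloned without a stop codon, so that after recombination the coding sequence reads through into the destination vector, which supplies a C-terminal epitope tag of choice and the stop codon. The depositor points to a companion set of four lentiviral destination vectors (pLX301 to pLX304), obtained separately, for expressing the ORF in mammalian cells. The clone belongs to a kit of human ORFs in this format, associated with a study of resistance to RAF inhibition through reactivation of the MAP kinase pathway. This suggests its typical use in gain-of-function expression screens or in individual overexpression experiments with tagged FASTK.
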