Addgene plasmid #23712: pDONR223-FASTK
Depositing lab: William Hahn & David Root. Depositing organization: Dana-Farber Cancer Institute. Publication: COT drives resistance to RAF inhibition through MAP kinase pathway reactivation. Johannessen CM, Boehm JS, Kim SY, Thomas SR, Wardwell L, Johnson LA, Emery CM, Stransky N, Cogdill AP, Barretina J, Caponigro G, Hieronymus H, Murray RR, Salehi-Ashtiani K, Hill DE, Vidal M, Zhao JJ, Yang X, Alkan O, Kim S, Harris JL, Wilson CJ, Myer VE, Finan PM, Root DE, Roberts TM, Golub T, Flaherty KT, Dummer R, Weber BL, Sellers WR, Schlegel R, Wargo JA, Hahn WC, Garraway LA. Nature. 2010 Dec 16;468(7326):968-72. doi: 10.1038/nature09627 PubMed 21107320.
Backbone
  Vector backbone: pDONR223
  Backbone manufacturer: Invitrogen
  Backbone size w/o insert (bp): 5005
  Vector type: Gateway Donor vector
Growth in bacteria
  Bacterial resistance: Spectinomycin, 50 μg/mL
  Growth temperature: 37°C
  Growth strain: DH5alpha
  Copy number: High Copy
Gene/Insert
  Gene/Insert name: FASTK (alt name: FAST kinase)
  Species: H. sapiens (human)
  Insert size (bp): 1650
  Entrez Gene: FASTK (a.k.a. FAST)
  Cloning method: Gateway Cloning
  Sequencing primers: 5′ M13pUC-fwd; 3′ M13rev
Terms and licenses: Academic/Nonprofit Terms; Industry Terms: Not Available to Industry
Depositor comments: The ORF has no Stop codon. This design enables easy recombination into a destination vector to add an epitope tag of choice and Stop codon to the ORF. Do NOT use this plasmid directly for transfections. A set of 4 custom lentiviral vectors is available ( pLX301 (http://www.addgene.org/25895/) , pLX302 (http://www.addgene.org/25896/) , pLX303 (http://www.addgene.org/25897/) , pLX304 (http://www.addgene.org/25890/) ) to be used to express these ORFs in mammalian cells. These plasmids are not included in the kit and must be ordered separately.
How to cite: pDONR223-FASTK was a gift from William Hahn & David Root (Addgene plasmid # 23712 ; http://n2t.net/addgene:23712 ; RRID:Addgene_23712)
